Addgene plasmid #200295: OsMTI-1B Oryza sativa Metallothionein 1B
Purpose: Bacterial expression plasmids for production of recombinant Oryza sativa Metallothionein 1B
Depositing lab: Artur Krężel. Depositing organization: University of Wroclaw. Publication: Differentiated Zn(II) binding affinities in animal, plant, and bacterial metallothioneins define their zinc buffering capacity at physiological pZn. Mosna K, Jurczak K, Krezel A. Metallomics. 2023 Oct 4;15(10):mfad061. doi: 10.1093/mtomcs/mfad061. PubMed 37804185.
Backbone
  Vector backbone: pTYB21
  Vector type: Bacterial Expression
Growth in bacteria
  Bacterial resistance: Ampicillin, 100 μg/mL
  Growth temperature: 37°C
  Growth strain: DH5alpha
  Copy number: High Copy
Gene/Insert
  Gene/Insert name: Gene of metallothionein with Chiting Binding Domanin-Intein
  Species: Oryza sativa
  Entrez Gene: LOC4332487 (a.k.a. OSNPB_030288000, MT1B, OsJ_10428, OsMT-I-1b)
  Tag / fusion protein: Chiting Binding Domanin-Intein (N terminal on backbone)
  Cloning method: Gibson Cloning
Terms and licenses: Academic/Nonprofit Terms; Industry Terms: Not Available to Industry
How to cite: OsMTI-1B Oryza sativa Metallothionein 1B was a gift from Artur Krężel (Addgene plasmid # 200295 ; http://n2t.net/addgene:200295 ; RRID:Addgene_200295)
