[The description below was written by a language model from this plasmid's Addgene catalogue record and pLannotate feature annotations shown in this document.]
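Description:
OsMTI-1B Oryza sativa Metallothionein 1B is a bacterial expression plasmid built on the pTYB21 backbone for producing recombinant rice metallothionein 1B in E. coli. It is propagated through a ColE1/pMB1-type origin and selected with ampicillin via the β-lactamase gene. The catalogue lists it as high copy, although the feature table also annotates a rop gene, which normally moderates copy number. An M13 phage origin is present, along with pBR322-derived remnants (fragments of bom, mbeC and the tetracycline resistance gene) that appear to be backbone relics rather than functional parts.

The expression cassette is driven by a T7 promoter with an adjacent lac operator and the T7 gene 10 ribosome binding site, and it ends at a T7 terminator. A plasmid-borne lacI gene supplies repressor, so transcription requires a host providing T7 RNA polymerase and is relieved by IPTG. Five tandem rrnB T1 terminators upstream of the promoter shield the cassette from read-through transcription. The open reading frame encodes the Saccharomyces cerevisiae VMA1 intein, split into 5' and 3' regions by an inserted Bacillus circulans chitin binding domain, followed immediately by the MT1B coding sequence, which was inserted by Gibson cloning. The tag is therefore N-terminal to the metallothionein. The fusion can be captured on chitin resin, and thiol-induced cleavage at the intein C-terminus releases the metallothionein while the tag stays bound to the resin. A short fragment annotated as a T7 gene 10B-derived tag lies downstream of MT1B and is probably residual vector sequence. The associated work used such proteins to compare Zn(II) binding affinities among animal, plant and bacterial metallothioneins.
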