Features (pLannotate 1.2.2; 26 found; start..end, strand, type, name):
     11..115     +  promoter       AmpR promoter: bla
    116..976     +  CDS            AmpR: β-lactamase; bla; confers resistance to ampicillin, carbenicillin, and related antibiotics
   1018..1531    -  rep_origin     M13 ori (sequence partly withheld): M13 bacteriophage origin of replication; arrow indicates direction of (+) strand synthesis
   1642..2230    +  rep_origin     ori: high-copy-number ColE1/pMB1/pBR322/pUC origin of replication
   2407..2497    -  misc_feature   bom (fragment): basis of mobility region from pBR322
   2599..2790    -  CDS            rop: Rop protein, which maintains plasmids at low copy number; rop
   2831..2941    +  CDS            mbeC (fragment): MBEC_ECOLX - Experimental evidence at protein level: Swiss-Prot protein existence level 1. Required for efficient mobilization of ColE1 plasmid and is thus essential to promote the specific transfer of the plasmid during conjugation. Probably functions by inducing DNA bending, helping the MbeA relaxase to melt the DNA around the nic site and cleave the phosphodiester bond. Binds specifically double-stranded DNA (dsDNA) containing the ColE1 oriT but does not recognize the inverted repeat (IR). From Escherichia coli.
   2976..3298    -  CDS            TcR (fragment): tetracycline efflux protein; tet; confers resistance to tetracycline
   3313..3334    -  protein_bind   CAP binding site: CAP binding activates transcription in the presence of cAMP. E. coli catabolite activator protein
   3347..4429    -  CDS            lacI: lac repressor; lacI; The lac repressor binds to the lac operator to inhibit transcription in E. coli. This inhibition can be relieved by adding lactose or isopropyl-β-D-thiogalactopyranoside (IPTG).
   4430..4507    -  promoter       lacI promoter: lacI
   4515..4608    -  CDS            TcR (fragment): tetracycline efflux protein; tet; confers resistance to tetracycline
   4660..4746    +  terminator     rrnB T1 terminator: Escherichia coli rrnB; transcription terminator T1 from the E. coli rrnB gene
   4843..4929    +  terminator     rrnB T1 terminator: Escherichia coli rrnB; transcription terminator T1 from the E. coli rrnB gene
   5026..5112    +  terminator     rrnB T1 terminator: Escherichia coli rrnB; transcription terminator T1 from the E. coli rrnB gene
   5209..5295    +  terminator     rrnB T1 terminator: Escherichia coli rrnB; transcription terminator T1 from the E. coli rrnB gene
   5392..5478    +  terminator     rrnB T1 terminator: Escherichia coli rrnB; transcription terminator T1 from the E. coli rrnB gene
   5613..5631    +  promoter       T7 promoter: promoter for bacteriophage T7 RNA polymerase
   5632..5656    +  protein_bind   lac operator: The lac repressor binds to the lac operator to inhibit transcription in E. coli. This inhibition can be relieved by adding lactose or isopropyl-β-D-thiogalactopyranoside (IPTG). lac repressor encoded by lacI
   5671..5693    +  RBS            RBS: efficient ribosome binding site from bacteriophage T7 gene 10 (Olins and Rangwala, 1989)
   5746..6564    +  CDS            Sce VMA intein 5' region: 5' region of the intein from the yeast Vma1 subunit of the vacuolar ATPase (Chong et al., 1998); Saccharomyces cerevisiae VMA1
   6571..6723    +  CDS            CBD: chitin binding domain from chitinase A1 (Watanabe et al., 1994); Bacillus circulans chiA
   6727..7275    +  CDS            Sce VMA intein 3' region: modified 3' region of the intein from the yeast Vma1 subunit of the vacuolar ATPase (Chong et al., 1998); Saccharomyces cerevisiae VMA1; C-terminal cleavage of this intein can be induced by thiols.
   7276..7491    +  CDS            MT1B: MT1B_ORYSJ - Experimental evidence at transcript level: Swiss-Prot protein existence level 2. Metallothioneins have a high content of cysteine residues that bind various heavy metals (Probable). Functions as metal chelator of nickel (Ni), cadmium (Cd), zinc (Zn) and copper (Cu). Possesses higher affinity for Ni and Cd ions compared to Zn and Cu ions (PubMed:23385446). From Oryza sativa subsp. japonica (Rice).
   7520..7569    +  CDS            SET1 (fragment): solubility-enhancement tag derived from T7 phage gene 10B
   7577..7624    +  terminator     T7 terminator: transcription terminator for bacteriophage T7 RNA polymerase
>Addgene plasmid #200295 | OsMTI-1B Oryza sativa Metallothionein 1B | addgene full sequence | sequence record 394827 | Addgene NGS Result
GGGAAATGTGCGCGGAACCCCTATTTGTTTATTTTTCTAAATACATTCAAATATGTATCCGCTCATGAGA
CAATAACCCTGATAAATGCTTCAATAATATTGAAAAAGGAAGAGTATGAGTATTCAACATTTCCGTGTCG
CCCTTATTCCCTTTTTTGCGGCATTTTGCCTTCCTGTTTTTGCTCACCCAGAAACGCTGGTGAAAGTAAA
AGATGCTGAAGATCAGTTGGGTGCACGAGTGGGTTACATCGAACTGGATCTCAACAGCGGTAAGATCCTT
GAGAGTTTTCGCCCCGAAGAACGTTTCCCAATGATGAGCACTTTTAAAGTTCTGCTATGTGGCGCGGTAT
TATCCCGTGTTGACGCCGGGCAAGAGCAACTCGGTCGCCGCATACACTATTCTCAGAATGACTTGGTTGA
GTACTCACCAGTCACAGAAAAGCATCTTACGGATGGCATGACAGTAAGAGAATTATGCAGTGCTGCCATA
ACCATGAGTGATAACACTGCGGCCAACTTACTTCTGACAACGATCGGAGGACCGAAGGAGCTAACCGCTT
TTTTGCACAACATGGGGGATCATGTAACTCGCCTTGATCGTTGGGAACCGGAGCTGAATGAAGCCATACC
AAACGACGAGCGTGACACCACGATGCCTGTAGCAATGGCAACAACGTTGCGCAAACTATTAACTGGCGAA
CTACTTACTCTAGCTTCCCGGCAACAATTAATAGACTGGATGGAGGCGGATAAAGTTGCAGGACCACTTC
TGCGCTCGGCCCTTCCGGCTGGCTGGTTTATTGCTGATAAATCTGGAGCCGGTGAGCGTGGGTCTCGCGG
TATCATTGCAGCACTGGGGCCAGATGGTAAGCCCTCCCGTATCGTAGTTATCTACACGACGGGGAGTCAG
GCAACTATGGATGAACGAAATAGACAGATCGCTGAGATAGGTGCCTCACTGATTAAGCATTGGTAACTGT
CAGACCAAGTTTACTCATATATACTTTAGATTGATT
[38 nt withheld, positions 1017-1054]
A
[37 nt withheld, positions 1056-1092]
ATTTTGTTAAAATTCGCGTTAAATTTTTGTTAAATCAGCTCATTTTTTAACCAATAGGCCGAAATCGGCA
AAATCCCTTATAAATCAAAAGAATAGCCCGAGATAGGGT
[37 nt withheld, positions 1202-1238]
AAAGAACGTGGACTCCAACGTCAAAGG
[141 nt withheld, positions 1266-1406]
G
[125 nt withheld, positions 1408-1532]
AAAGGATCTAGGTGAAGATCCTTTTTGATAATCTCATGACCAAAATCCCTTAACGTGAGTTTTCGTTCCA
CTGAGCGTCAGACCCCGTAGAAAAGATCAAAGGATCTTCTTGAGATCCTTTTTTTCTGCGCGTAATCTGC
TGCTTGCAAACAAAAAAACCACCGCTACCAGCGGTGGTTTGTTTGCCGGATCAAGAGCTACCAACTCTTT
TTCCGAAGGTAACTGGCTTCAGCAGAGCGCAGATACCAAATACTGTCCTTCTAGTGTAGCCGTAGTTAGG
CCACCACTTCAAGAACTCTGTAGCACCGCCTACATACCTCGCTCTGCTAATCCTGTTACCAGTGGCTGCT
GCCAGTGGCGATAAGTCGTGTCTTACCGGGTTGGACTCAAGACGATAGTTACCGGATAAGGCGCAGCGGT
CGGGCTGAACGGGGGGTTCGTGCACACAGCCCAGCTTGGAGCGAACGACCTACACCGAACTGAGATACCT
ACAGCGTGAGCTATGAGAAAGCGCCACGCTTCCCGAAGGGAGAAAGGCGGACAGGTATCCGGTAAGCGGC
AGGGTCGGAACAGGAGAGCGCACGAGGGAGCTTCCAGGGGGAAACGCCTGGTATCTTTATAGTCCTGTCG
GGTTTCGCCACCTCTGACTTGAGCGTCGATTTTTGTGATGCTCGTCAGGGGGGCGGAGCCTATGGAAAAA
CGCCAGCAACGCGGCCTTTTTACGGTTCCTGGCCTTTTGCTGGCCTTTTGCTCACATGTTCTTTCCTGCG
TTATCCCCTGATTCTGTGGATAACCGTATTACCGCCTTTGAGTGAGCTGATACCGCTCGCCGCAGCCGAA
CGACCGAGCGCAGCGAGTCAGTGAGCGAGGAAGCTATGGTGCACTCTCAGTACAATCTGCTCTGATGCCG
CATAGTTAAGCCAGTATACACTCCGCTATCGCTACGTGACTGGGTCATGGCTGCGCCCCGACACCCGCCA
ACACCCGCTGACGCGCCCTGACGGGCTTGTCTGCTCCCGGCATCCGCTTACAGACAAGCTGTGACCGTCT
CCGGGAGCTGCATGTGTCAGAGGTTTTCACCGTCATCACCGAAACGCGCGAGGCAGCTGCGGTAAAGCTC
ATCAGCGTGGTCGTGCAGCGATTCACAGATGTCTGCCTGTTCATCCGCGTCCAGCTCGTTGAGTTTCTCC
AGAAGCGTTAATGTCTGGCTTCTGATAAAGCGGGCCATGTTAAGGGCGGTTTTTTCCTGTTTGGTCACTG
ATGCCTCCGTGTAAGGGGGATTTCTGTTCATGGGGGTAATGATACCGATGAAACGAGAGAGGATGCTCAC
GATACGGGTTACTGATGATGAACATGCCCGGTTACTGGAACGTTGTGAGGGTAAACAACTGGCGGTATGG
ATGCGGCGGGACCAGAGAAAAATCACTCAGGGTCAATGCCAGCCGAACGCCAGCAAGACGTAGCCCAGCG
CGTCGGCCGCCATGCCGGCGATAATGGCCTGCTTCTCGCCGAAACGTTTGGTGGCGGGACCAGTGACGAA
GGCTTGAGCGAGGGCGTGCAAGATTCCGAATACCGCAAGCGACAGGCCGATCATCGTCGCGCTCCAGCGA
AAGCGGTCCTCGCCGAAAATGACCCAGAGCGCTGCCGGCACCTGTCCTACGAGTTGCATGATAAAGAAGA
CAGTCATAAGTGCGGCGACGATAGTCATGCCCCGCGCCCACCGGAAGGAGCTGACTGGGTTGAAGGCTCT
CAAGGGCATCGGTCGAGATCCCGGTGCCTAATGAGTGAGCTAACTTACATTAATTGCGTTGCGCTCACTG
CCCGCTTTCCAGTCGGGAAACCTGTCGTGCCAGCTGCATTAATGAATCGGCCAACGCGCGGGGAGAGGCG
GTTTGCGTATTGGGCGCCAGGGTGGTTTTTCTTTTCACCAGTGAGACGGGCAACAGCTGATTGCCCTTCA
CCGCCTGGCCCTGAGAGAGTTGCAGCAAGCGGTCCACGCTGGTTTGCCCCAGCAGGCGAAAATCCTGTTT
GATGGTGGTTAACGGCGGGATATAACATGAGCTGTCTTCGGTATCGTCGTATCCCACTACCGAGATGTCC
GCACCAACGCGCAGCCCGGACTCGGTAATGGCGCGCATTGCGCCCAGCGCCATCTGATCGTTGGCAACCA
GCATCGCAGTGGGAACGATGCCCTCATTCAGCATTTGCATGGTTTGTTGAAAACCGGACATGGCACTCCA
GTCGCCTTCCCGTTCCGCTATCGGCTGAATTTGATTGCGAGTGAGATATTTATGCCAGCCAGCCAGACGC
AGACGCGCCGAGACAGAACTTAATGGGCCCGCTAACAGCGCGATTTGCTGGTGACCCAATGCGACCAGAT
GCTCCACGCCCAGTCGCGTACCGTCTTCATGGGAGAAAATAATACTGTTGATGGGTGTCTGGTCAGAGAC
ATCAAGAAATAACGCCGGAACATTAGTGCAGGCAGCTTCCACAGCAATGGCATCCTGGTCATCCAGCGGA
TAGTTAATGATCAGCCCACTGACGCGTTGCGCGAGAAGATTGTGCACCGCCGCTTTACAGGCTTCGACGC
CGCTTCGTTCTACCATCGACACCACCACGCTGGCACCCAGTTGATCGGCGCGAGATTTAATCGCCGCGAC
AATTTGCGACGGCGCGTGCAGGGCCAGACTGGAGGTGGCAACGCCAATCAGCAACGACTGTTTGCCCGCC
AGTTGTTGTGCCACGCGGTTGGGAATGTAATTCAGCTCCGCCATCGCCGCTTCCACTTTTTCCCGCGTTT
TCGCAGAAACGTGGCTGGCCTGGTTCACCACGCGGGAAACGGTCTGATAAGAGACACCGGCATACTCTGC
GACATCGTATAACGTTACTGGTTTCACATTCACCACCCTGAATTGACTCTCTTCCGGGCGCTATCATGCC
ATACCGCGAAAGGTTTTGCGCCATTCGATGGTGTCCGGGATCTCGACGCTCTCCCTTATGCGACTCCTGC
ATTAGGAAGCAGCCCAGTAGTAGGTTGAGGCCGTTGAGCACCGCCGCCGCAAGGAATGGTGCATGCCGGC
ATGCCGCCCTTTCGTCTTCAAGAATTAATTCCCAATTCCCCAGGCATCAAATAAAACGAAAGGCTCAGTC
GAAAGACTGGGCCTTTCGTTTTATCTGTTGTTTGTCGGTGAACGCTCTCCTGAGTAGGACAAATCCGCCG
GGAGCGGATTTGAACGTTGCGAAGCAACGGCCCGGAGGGTGGCGGGCAGGACGCCCGCCATAAACTGCCA
GGAATTAATTCCCCAGGCATCAAATAAAACGAAAGGCTCAGTCGAAAGACTGGGCCTTTCGTTTTATCTG
TTGTTTGTCGGTGAACGCTCTCCTGAGTAGGACAAATCCGCCGGGAGCGGATTTGAACGTTGCGAAGCAA
CGGCCCGGAGGGKGGCGGGCAGGACGCCCGCCATAAACTGCCAGGAATTAATTCCCCAGGCATCAAATAA
AACGAAAGGCTCAGTCGAAAGACTGGGCCTTTCGTTTTATCTGTTGTTTGTCGGTGAACGCTCTCCTGAG
TAGGACAAATCCGCCGGGAGCGGATTTGAACGTTGCGAAGCAACGGCCCGGAGGGTGGCGGGCAGGACGC
CCGCCATAAACTGCCAGGAATTAATTCCCCAGGCATCAAATAAAACGAAAGGCTCAGTCGAAAGACTGGG
CCTTTCGTTTTATCTGTTGTTTGTCGGTGAACGCTCTCCTGAGTAGGACAAATCCGCCGGGAGCGGATTT
GAACGTTGCGAAGCAACGGCCCGGAGGGTGGCGGGCAGGACGCCCGCCATAAACTGCCAGGAATTAATTC
CCCAGGCATCAAATAAAACGAAAGGCTCAGTCGAAAGACTGGGCCTTTCGTTTTATCTGTTGTTTGTCGG
TGAACGCTCTCCTGAGTAGGACAAATCCGCCGGGAGCGGATTTGAACGTTGCGAAGCAACGGCCCGGAGG
GTGGCGGGCAGGACGCCCGCCATAAACTGCCAGGAATTGGGGATCGGAATTAATTCCCGGTTTAAACCGG
GGATCTCGATCCCGCGAAATTAATACGACTCACTATAGGGGAATTGTGAGCGGATAACAATTCCCCTCTA
GAAATAATTTTGTTTAACTTTAAGAAGGAGATATACTTATGAAAATCGAAGAAGGTAAACTGGTAATCGG
TTCCCTGGAGGGTTGCTTTGCCAAGGGTACCAATGTTTTAATGGCGGATGGGTCTATTGAATGTATTGAA
AACATTGAGGTTGGTAATAAGGTCATGGGTAAAGATGGCAGACCTCGTGAGGTAATTAAATTGCCCAGAG
GAAGAGAAACTATGTACAGCGTCGTGCAGAAAAGTCAGCACAGAGCCCACAAAAGTGACTCAAGTCGTGA
AGTGCCAGAATTACTCAAGTTTACGTGTAATGCGACCCATGAGTTGGTTGTTAGAACACCTCGTAGTGTC
CGCCGTTTGTCTCGTACCATTAAGGGTGTCGAATATTTTGAAGTTATTACTTTTGAGATGGGCCAAAAGA
AAGCCCCCGACGGTAGAATTGTTGAGCTTGTCAAGGAAGTTTCAAAGAGCTACCCAATATCTGAGGGGCC
TGAGAGAGCCAACGAATTAGTAGAATCCTATAGAAAGGCTTCAAATAAAGCTTATTTTGAGTGGACTATT
GAGGCCAGAGATCTTTCTCTGTTGGGTTCCCATGTTCGTAAAGCTACCTACCAGACTTACGCTCCAATTC
TTTATGAGAATGACCACTTTTTCGACTACATGCAAAAAAGTAAGTTTCATCTCACCATTGAAGGTCCAAA
AGTACTTGCTTATTTACTTGGTTTATGGATTGGTGATGGATTGTCTGACAGGGCAACTTTTTCGGTTGAT
TCCAGAGATACTTCTTTGATGGAACGTGTTACTGAATATGCTGAAAAGTTGAATTTGTGCGCCGAGTATA
AGGACAGAAAAGAACCACAAGTTGCCAAAACTGTTAATTTGTACTCTAAAGTTGTCAGAGGTGCTAGCAC
AAATCCTGGTGTATCCGCTTGGCAGGTCAACACAGCTTATACTGCGGGACAATTGGTCACATATAACGGC
AAGACGTATAAATGTTTGCAGCCCCACACCTCCTTGGCAGGATGGGAACCATCCAACGTTCCTGCCTTGT
GGCAGCTTCAAGGTGGCCACGGTGGTATTCGCAATAATCTTAATACTGAGAATCCATTATGGGACGCTAT
TGTTGGCTTAGGATTCTTGAAGGACGGTGTCAAAAATATTCCTTCTTTCTTGTCTACGGACAATATCGGT
ACTCGTGAAACATTTCTTGCTGGTCTAATTGATTCTGATGGCTATGTTACTGATGAGCATGGTATTAAAG
CAACAATAAAGACAATTCATACTTCTGTCAGAGATGGTTTGGTTTCCCTTGCTCGTTCTTTAGGCTTAGT
AGTCTCGGTTAACGCAGAACCTGCTAAGGTTGACATGAATGTCACCAAACATAAAATTAGTTATGCTATT
TATATGTCTGGTGGAGATGTTTTGCTTAACGTTCTTTCGAAGTGTGCCGGCTCTAAAAAATTCAGGCCTG
CTCCCGCCGCTGCTTTTGCACGTGAGTGCCGCGGATTTTATTTCGAGTTACAAGAATTGAAGGAAGACGA
TTATTATGGGATTACTTTATCTGATGATTCTGATCATCAGTTTTTGCTTGGATCTCAGGTTGTTGTACAG
AACATGTCTTGCTCTTGCGGTTCTAGCTGCGGTTGTGGTTCCAACTGTACCTGCGGCAAAATGTATCCTG
ACCTGGAAGAAAAATCCTCTTCCGCTCAAGCGACTGTTGTACTGGGCGTAGCCCCGGAAAAAGCACACTT
TGAGGCTGCAGCAGAGTCTGGTGAAACGGCTCACGGTTGCGGCTGCGGCTCCTCTTGCAAGTGCAACCCG
TGCAACTGCTAAGGTAATTAAATAACTAGTTGATCCGGCTGCTAACAAAGCCCGAAAGGAAGCTGAGTTG
GCTGCTGCCACCGCTGAGCAATAACTAGCATAACCCCTTGGGGCCTCTAAACGGGTCTTGAGGGGTTTTT
TGCTGAAAGGAGGAACTATATCCGGATAACTACGTCAGGTGGCACTTTTCG
